Addgene plasmid #228804: UNK_Swap_pGEX
Purpose: Recombinant expression of UNK Swap with dual-affinity tag
Depositing lab: Daniel Dominguez. Depositing organization: University of North Carolina at Chapel Hill. Publication: Dissecting RNA selectivity mediated by tandem RNA-binding domains. Harris SE, Hu Y, Bridges K, Cavazos FF Jr, Martyr JG, Guzman BB, Murn J, Aleman MM, Dominguez D. J Biol Chem. 2025 May;301(5):108435. doi: 10.1016/j.jbc.2025.108435. Epub 2025 Mar 20. PubMed 40120682.
Backbone
  Vector backbone: pGEX-6P-1
  Backbone size w/o insert (bp): 5084
  Total vector size (bp): 6065
  Vector type: Bacterial Expression
Growth in bacteria
  Bacterial resistance: Ampicillin, 100 μg/mL
  Growth temperature: 37°C
  Growth strain: DH5alpha
  Copy number: Unknown
Gene/Insert
  Gene/Insert name: Unkempt Zinc Fingers 4-6, 1-3 (alt name: UNK Swap)
  Species: H. sapiens (human)
  Insert size (bp): 981
  GenBank ID: NM_001080419.2
  Entrez Gene: UNK (a.k.a. UNKEMPT, ZC3H5, ZC3HDC5)
  Tag / fusion protein: GST (N terminal on insert); SBP (N terminal on insert)
  Cloning method: Restriction Enzyme; 5′ cloning site BamHI (not destroyed); 3′ cloning site NotI (not destroyed)
  Sequencing primers: 5′ GGGCTGGCAAGCCACGTTTGGTG; 3′ CCGGGAGCTGCATGTGTCAGAGG
Terms and licenses: Academic/Nonprofit Terms; Industry Terms: Not Available to Industry
Depositor comments: Please visit https://doi.org/10.1101/2024.10.17.618930 for bioRxiv preprint.
How to cite: UNK_Swap_pGEX was a gift from Daniel Dominguez (Addgene plasmid # 228804 ; http://n2t.net/addgene:228804 ; RRID:Addgene_228804)
