[The description below was written by a language model from this plasmid's Addgene catalogue record and pLannotate feature annotations shown in this document.]
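Description:
UNK_Swap_pGEX is a bacterial expression plasmid built on the pGEX-6P-1 backbone (about 6.1 kb in total) for producing a rearranged fragment of the human RNA-binding protein Unkempt (UNK) in E. coli. It replicates from a ColE1/pMB1-type origin and is selected with ampicillin through the β-lactamase (AmpR) gene. Remnants of the pBR322 bom and rop regions are also annotated, and the record lists copy number as unknown.

The 981 bp insert, cloned between BamHI and NotI sites that remain intact, encodes the UNK zinc fingers in a swapped order, with fingers 4–6 placed ahead of fingers 1–3 rather than in their native arrangement. The feature table fits this design. UNK is detected as two separate fragments on the same strand, one of them spanning the numbering origin, downstream of and in the same orientation as the Schistosoma japonicum GST coding sequence. Transcription is driven by the strong hybrid tac promoter, which is controlled by an adjacent lac operator. The plasmid carries its own lacI gene with its promoter, so expression stays repressed until it is induced with IPTG. The catalogue lists two N-terminal tags, GST and SBP (streptavidin-binding peptide), which form a dual-affinity handle. SBP is not annotated in the feature table, although an unannotated gap between GST and the first UNK fragment could accommodate it.

The stated purpose is recombinant expression of the UNK Swap protein with the dual-affinity tag. The associated study examines how tandem RNA-binding domains determine RNA selectivity, which suggests the purified protein is used to test how domain order affects RNA binding.
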