Features (pLannotate 1.2.2; 18 found; start..end, strand, type, name):
    343..747     -  CDS            UNK (fragment): UNK_HUMAN - Also known as KIAA1753, ZC3H5, ZC3HDC5. Experimental evidence at protein level: Swiss-Prot protein existence level 1. Sequence-specific RNA-binding protein which plays an important role in the establishment and maintenance of the early morphology of cortical neurons during embryonic development. Acts as a translation repressor and controls a translationally regulated cell morphology program to ensure proper structuring of the nervous system. Translational control depends on recognition of its binding element within target mRNAs which consists of a mandatory UAG trimer upstream of a
    907..1560    -  CDS            GST26_SCHJA: Experimental evidence at protein level: Swiss-Prot protein existence level 1. GST isoenzymes appear to play a central role in the parasite detoxification system. Other functions are also suspected including a role in increasing the solubility of haematin in the parasite gut. From Schistosoma japonicum (Blood fluke).
   1583..1599    -  protein_bind   lac operator: The lac repressor binds to the lac operator to inhibit transcription in E. coli. This inhibition can be relieved by adding lactose or isopropyl-β-D-thiogalactopyranoside (IPTG). lac repressor encoded by lacI
   1607..1635    -  promoter       tac promoter: strong E. coli promoter; hybrid between the trp and lac UV5 promoters
   1711..1827    +  CDS            yciV (fragment): RNAAM_ECOLI - Also known as trpH From Escherichia coli (strain K12).
   2091..2264    -  CDS            lacZα: LacZα fragment of β-galactosidase; lacZ fragment
   2284..2300    -  protein_bind   lac operator: The lac repressor binds to the lac operator to inhibit transcription in E. coli. This inhibition can be relieved by adding lactose or isopropyl-β-D-thiogalactopyranoside (IPTG). lac repressor encoded by lacI
   2308..2338    -  promoter       lac promoter: promoter for the E. coli lac operon
   2353..2374    -  protein_bind   CAP binding site: CAP binding activates transcription in the presence of cAMP. E. coli catabolite activator protein
   2387..3469    -  CDS            lacI: lac repressor; lacI; The lac repressor binds to the lac operator to inhibit transcription in E. coli. This inhibition can be relieved by adding lactose or isopropyl-β-D-thiogalactopyranoside (IPTG).
   3470..3547    -  promoter       lacI promoter: lacI
   3554..3605    +  misc_feature   bom (fragment): basis of mobility region from pBR322
   3791..4379    -  rep_origin     ori: high-copy-number ColE1/pMB1/pBR322/pUC origin of replication
   4550..5410    -  CDS            AmpR: β-lactamase; bla; confers resistance to ampicillin, carbenicillin, and related antibiotics
   5411..5515    -  promoter       AmpR promoter: bla
   5620..5660    -  misc_feature   bom (fragment): basis of mobility region from pBR322
   5762..5801    -  CDS            rop (fragment): Rop protein, which maintains plasmids at low copy number; rop
   5889..315     -  CDS            UNK (fragment) (across the origin): UNK_HUMAN - Also known as KIAA1753, ZC3H5, ZC3HDC5. Experimental evidence at protein level: Swiss-Prot protein existence level 1. Sequence-specific RNA-binding protein which plays an important role in the establishment and maintenance of the early morphology of cortical neurons during embryonic development. Acts as a translation repressor and controls a translationally regulated cell morphology program to ensure proper structuring of the nervous system. Translational control depends on recognition of its binding element within target mRNAs which consists of a mandatory UAG trimer upstream of a
>Addgene plasmid #228804 | UNK_Swap_pGEX | addgene full sequence | sequence record 456249 | Addgene NGS Result
GCGCTCAGTGTCCCCTGTGGTTCTGTGCAGGAATGGGCACTCGTCGCCCTCCGGGCAGAGGCCTGTAGCC
TCGTCGTACTTGGTGCAGTAGACGTCAGGGCTGTAATTGAAGGTGCCGTCCCGACGGCGGATGGACCGGC
GGCGCCGCTGGTTCACGAAGTGCCAGTGGAAGCAGGTGTAGGGCCGATGCTGCGTGCATTTGTGTTGCAC
AAAGAGTGGGCACTGCTCTGTGCGGAATTCTTTCAGGTACGTGTAGTGCTGCGGCTCCTCGCTGAGGATC
TTTTCTATCATGGCATGGCTCGCAGCCCCAGCCGACTGGCCCTCTATGCTCCCCTCTACCGTGGTCTGGC
CGGACACAGCTGAGGAAGGCTGCAGGTCGTCACTCAGGGGTGGCTGTTCTACGTGGGCAAAGGCGCAGAA
GGGTCCTCGGGGACAGCTGCCCGACTGCTGCATGTCGTTGCACTTGGTGGACTTGTAGATCTCGGGGTGG
AACTGCTGCTCGGTGCGGGTGTGGCAGTACTGGCAGGCGTCTCCGTTCTCACACTTGCCAGGGTCTCCCC
ACTCATCCCCGTGCTTGACGTTTGGACATGGAGACGACCTGTATTTGTGCTTCCGGGGGCTCCGCCGCCG
GTCCTTGCTGTTGTGGTAGTAGGGACAGGCATAGCCTTGGCGGCACAGCCGCGGGGGCTTCTTGCAAGGC
TCCGTCTTATAGTTCCCCAGCACATAAGCAGTCTCTTGCCACCGAGGGGATCCCGGTTCACGCTGACCCT
GCGGGTGGTGTTCCAGACGAGCACGCAGCTGTTCCAGTTCACCAGCCAGACCTTCAACAACGTGACCACC
ACGCCAACCGGTGGTTTTTTCGTCCATTAATCCCAGGGGCCCCTGGAACAGAACTTCCAGATCCGATTTT
GGAGGATGGTCGCCACCACCAAACGTGGCTTGCCAGCCCTGCAAAGGCCATGCTATATACTTGCTGGATT
TCAAGTACTTATCAATTTGTGGGATAGCTTCAATACGTTTTTTAAAACAAACTAATTTTGGGAACGCATC
CAGGCACATTGGGTCCATGTATAAAACAACATCAAGAGCGTCATACAACATGAAGTCAGGATGGGTTACA
TGATCACCATTTAAATATGTTTTATGACATAAACGATCTTCGAACATTTTCAGCATTTCAGGTAGCTTGC
TAAGAAAATCAACTTTGAGAGTTTCAAAGTCTTTACTATATGCAATTCTCGAAACACCGTATCTAATATC
CAAAACCGCTCCTTCAAGCATTGAAATCTCTGCACGCTCTTTTGGACAACCACCCAACATGTTGTGCTTG
TCAGCTATATAACGTATGATGGCCATAGACTGTGTTAATTTAACATCACCATCAATATAATAAGGAAGAT
TGGGAAACTCCAAACCCAATTCAAACTTTTTGTTTCGCCATTTATCACCTTCATCGCGCTCATACAAATG
CTCTTCATATTTTTCTTCAAGATATTCCAAAAGAAGTCGAGTGGGTTGCACAAGGCCCTTAATTTTCCAA
TAACCTAGTATAGGGGACATGAATACTGTTTCCTGTGTGAAATTGTTATCCGCTCACAATTCCACACATT
ATACGAGCCGATGATTAATTGTCAACAGCTCATTTCAGAATATTTGCCAGAACCGTTATGATGTCGGCGC
AAAAAACATTATCCAGAACGGGAGTGCGCCTTGAGCGACACGAATTATGCAGTGATTTACGACCTGCACA
GCCATACCACAGCTTCCGATGGCTGCCTGACGCCAGAAGCATTGGTGCACCGTGCAGTCGATAAGCTAAT
TCCAACGCCATCAAAAATAATTCGCGTCTGGCCTTCCTGTAGCCAGCTTTCATCAACATTAAATGTGAGC
GAGTAACAACCCGTCGGATTCTCCGTGGGAACAAACGGCGGATTGACCGTAATGGGATAGGTCACGTTGG
TGTAGATGGGCGCATCGTAACCGTGCATCTGCCAGTTTGAGGGGACGACGACAGTATCGGCCTCAGGAAG
ATCGCACTCCAGCCAGCTTTCCGGCACCGCTTCTGGTGCCGGAAACCAGGCAAAGCGCCATTCGCCATTC
AGGCTGCGCAACTGTTGGGAAGGGCGATCGGTGCGGGCCTCTTCGCTATTACGCCAGCTGGCGAAAGGGG
GATGTGCTGCAAGGCGATTAAGTTGGGTAACGCCAGGGTTTTCCCAGTCACGACGTTGTAAAACGACGGC
CAGTGAATCCGTAATCATGGTCATAGCTGTTTCCTGTGTGAAATTGTTATCCGCTCACAATTCCACACAA
CATACGAGCCGGAAGCATAAAGTGTAAAGCCTGGGGTGCCTAATGAGTGAGCTAACTTACATTAATTGCG
TTGCGCTCACTGCCCGCTTTCCAGTCGGGAAACCTGTCGTGCCAGCTGCATTAATGAATCGGCCAACGCG
CGGGGAGAGGCGGTTTGCGTATTGGGCGCTAGCGTGGTTTTTCTTTTCACCAGTGAGACGGGCAACAGCT
GATTGCCCTTCACCGCCTGGCCCTGAGAGAGTTGCAGCAAGCGGTCCACGCTGGTTTGCCCCAGCAGGCG
AAAATCCTGTTTGATGGTGGTTAACGGCGGGATATAACATGAGCTGTCTTCGGTATCGTCGTATCCCACT
ACCGAGATATCCGCACCAACGCGCAGCCCGGACTCGGTAATGGCGCGCATTGCGCCCAGCGCCATCTGAT
CGTTGGCAACCAGCATCGCAGTGGGAACGATGCCCTCATTCAGCATTTGCATGGTTTGTTGAAAACCGGA
CATGGCACTCCAGTCGCCTTCCCGTTCCGCTATCGGCTGAATTTGATTGCGAGTGAGATATTTATGCCAG
CCAGCCAGACGCAGACGCGCCGAGACAGAACTTAATGGGCCCGCTAACAGCGCGATTTGCTGGTGACCCA
ATGCGACCAGATGCTCCACGCCCAGTCGCGTACCGTCTTCATGGGAGAAAATAATACTGTTGATGGGTGT
CTGGTCAGAGACATCAAGAAATAACGCCGGAACATTAGTGCAGGCAGCTTCCACAGCAATGGCATCCTGG
TCATCCAGCGGATAGTTAATGATCAGCCCACTGACGCGTTGCGCGAGAAGATTGTGCACCGCCGCTTTAC
AGGCTTCGACGCCGCTTCGTTCTACCATCGACACCACCACGCTGGCACCCAGTTGATCGGCGCGAGATTT
AATCGCCGCGACAATTTGCGACGGCGCGTGCAGGGCCAGACTGGAGGTGGCAACGCCAATCAGCAACGAC
TGTTTGCCCGCCAGTTGTTGTGCCACGCGGTTGGGAATGTAATTCAGCTCCGCCATCGCCGCTTCCACTT
TTTCCCGCGTTTTCGCAGAAACGTGGCTGGCCTGGTTCACCACGCGGGAAACGGTCTGATAAGAGACACC
GGCATACTCTGCGACATCGTATAACGTTACTGGTTTCACATTCACCACCCTGAATTGACTCTCTTCCGGG
CGCTATCATGCCATACCGCGAAAGGTTTTGCGCCATTCGATGGTGTCGGAATTTATGCGGTGTGAAATAC
CGCACAGATGCGTAAGGAGAAAATACCGCATCAGGCGCTCTTCCGCTTCCTCGCTCACTGACTCGCTGCG
CTCGGTCGTTCGGCTGCGGCGAGCGGTATCAGCTCACTCAAAGGCGGTAATACGGTTATCCACAGAATCA
GGGGATAACGCAGGAAAGAACATGTGAGCAAAAGGCCAGCAAAAGGCCAGGAACCGTAAAAAGGCCGCGT
TGCTGGCGTTTTTCCATAGGCTCCGCCCCCCTGACGAGCATCACAAAAATCGACGCTCAAGTCAGAGGTG
GCGAAACCCGACAGGACTATAAAGATACCAGGCGTTTCCCCCTGGAAGCTCCCTCGTGCGCTCTCCTGTT
CCGACCCTGCCGCTTACCGGATACCTGTCCGCCTTTCTCCCTTCGGGAAGCGTGGCGCTTTCTCATAGCT
CACGCTGTAGGTATCTCAGTTCGGTGTAGGTCGTTCGCTCCAAGCTGGGCTGTGTGCACGAACCCCCCGT
TCAGCCCGACCGCTGCGCCTTATCCGGTAACTATCGTCTTGAGTCCAACCCGGTAAGACACGACTTATCG
CCACTGGCAGCAGCCACTGGTAACAGGATTAGCAGAGCGAGGTATGTAGGCGGTGCTACAGAGTTCTTGA
AGTGGTGGCCTAACTACGGCTACACTAGAAGGACAGTATTTGGTATCTGCGCTCTGCTGAAGCCAGTTAC
CTTCGGAAAAAGAGTTGGTAGCTCTTGATCCGGCAAACAAACCACCGCTGGTAGCGGTGGTTTTTTTGTT
TGCAAGCAGCAGATTACGCGCAGAAAAAAAGGATCTCAAGAAGATCCTTTGATCTTTTCTACGGGGTCTG
ACGCTCAGTGGAACGAAAACTCACGTTAAGGGATTTTGGTCATGAGATTATCAAAAAGGATCTTCACCTA
GATCCTTTTAAATTAAAAATGAAGTTTTAAATCAATCTAAAGTATATATGAGTAAACTTGGTCTGACAGT
TACCAATGCTTAATCAGTGAGGCACCTATCTCAGCGATCTGTCTATTTCGTTCATCCATAGTTGCCTGAC
TCCCCGTCGTGTAGATAACTACGATACGGGAGGGCTTACCATCTGGCCCCAGTGCTGCAATGATACCGCG
AGACCCACGCTCACCGGCTCCAGATTTATCAGCAATAAACCAGCCAGCCGGAAGGGCCGAGCGCAGAAGT
GGTCCTGCAACTTTATCCGCCTCCATCCAGTCTATTAATTGTTGCCGGGAAGCTAGAGTAAGTAGTTCGC
CAGTTAATAGTTTGCGCAACGTTGTTGCCATTGCTGCAGGCATCGTGGTGTCACGCTCGTCGTTTGGTAT
GGCTTCATTCAGCTCCGGTTCCCAACGATCAAGGCGAGTTACATGATCCCCCATGTTGTGCAAAAAAGCG
GTTAGCTCCTTCGGTCCTCCGATCGTTGTCAGAAGTAAGTTGGCCGCAGTGTTATCACTCATGGTTATGG
CAGCACTGCATAATTCTCTTACTGTCATGCCATCCGTAAGATGCTTTTCTGTGACTGGTGAGTACTCAAC
CAAGTCATTCTGAGAATAGTGTATGCGGCGACCGAGTTGCTCTTGCCCGGCGTCAACACGGGATAATACC
GCGCCACATAGCAGAACTTTAAAAGTGCTCATCATTGGAAAACGTTCTTCGGGGCGAAAACTCTCAAGGA
TCTTACCGCTGTTGAGATCCAGTTCGATGTAACCCACTCGTGCACCCAACTGATCTTCAGCATCTTTTAC
TTTCACCAGCGTTTCTGGGTGAGCAAAAACAGGAAGGCAAAATGCCGCAAAAAAGGGAATAAGGGCGACA
CGGAAATGTTGAATACTCATACTCTTCCTTTTTCAATATTATTGAAGCATTTATCAGGGTTATTGTCTCA
TGAGCGGATACATATTTGAATGTATTTAGAAAAATAAACAAATAGGGGTTCCGCGCACATTTCCCCGAAA
AGTGCCACCTGACGTCTAAGAAACCATTATTATCATGACATTAACCTATAAAAATAGGCGTATCACGAGG
CCCTTTCGTCTTCAAGAATTATACACTCCGCTATCGCTACGTGACTGGGTCATGGCTGCGCCCCGACACC
CGCCAACACCCGCTGACGCGCCCTGACGGGCTTGTCTGCTCCCGGCATCCGCTTACAGACAAGCTGTGAC
CGTCTCCGGGAGCTGCATGTGTCAGAGGTTTTCACCGTCATCACCGAAACGCGCGAGGCAGATCGTCAGT
CAGTCACGATGCGGCCGCTCAGCTCACAGGCACCGAGTCTCCGGCGGCAGATGGCATGTACAGGACAGGA
CCCGGCTGGGTGGGGCTATTCTGCAAGGCCTCCATGGCCTGAAGCTCCCTGATGTCGTAGACAGGGGAGC
GGAGGTCATGGGGCCCGTGGGCAAAAGCGCAGTGCAGGCCGTTTTTGGTGCAGTTGCCTTTCGAGTCTGT
CTCGTGGATGCAGATTCCAGTTTTGTAGTAACGAAGGTGGTACCT
